Addgene plasmid #77218: SHPK gRNA (BRDN0001146114)
Purpose: 3rd generation lentiviral gRNA plasmid targeting human SHPK
Depositing lab: John Doench & David Root. Depositing organization: Broad Institute. Publication: Optimized sgRNA design to maximize activity and minimize off-target effects of CRISPR-Cas9. Doench JG, Fusi N, Sullender M, Hegde M, Vaimberg EW, Donovan KF, Smith I, Tothova Z, Wilen C, Orchard R, Virgin HW, Listgarten J, Root DE. Nat Biotechnol. 2016 Jan 18. doi: 10.1038/nbt.3437. PubMed 26780180.
Backbone
  Vector backbone: lentiGuide-Puro
  Backbone manufacturer: Zhang Lab (Addgene plasmid # 52963)
  Vector type: Mammalian Expression, Lentiviral, CRISPR
  Selectable markers: Puromycin
Growth in bacteria
  Bacterial resistance: Ampicillin, 100 μg/mL
  Growth temperature: 37°C
  Growth strain: DH5alpha
  Copy number: High Copy
Gene/Insert
  Gene/Insert name: SHPK (alt names: SHPK; NM_013276.2)
  gRNA/shRNA sequence: AGAGGCCTGTAAATCACCCA
  Species: H. sapiens (human)
  Entrez Gene: SHPK (a.k.a. CARKL, SHK)
  Promoter: hU6
  Cloning method: Unknown
  Sequencing primers: 5′ U6-F; 3′ pS2-R
Terms and licenses: Academic/Nonprofit Terms; Industry Terms: Not Available to Industry
Depositor comments: The gRNA was designed to target the following Genbank reference sequence(s): NM_013276.2. Note that this plasmid does NOT contain Cas9. It should be used in conjunction with lentiCas9-Blast (Addgene #52962) or otherwise with cell lines already expressing Cas9. Browse the full kinome gRNA library at http://www.addgene.org/pooled-library/broadgpp-human-kinome/ or visit http://www.broadinstitute.org/rnai/public/ for detailed protocols and information.
How to cite: SHPK gRNA (BRDN0001146114) was a gift from John Doench & David Root (Addgene plasmid # 77218 ; http://n2t.net/addgene:77218 ; RRID:Addgene_77218)
