[The description below was written by a language model from this plasmid's Addgene catalogue record and pLannotate feature annotations shown in this document.]
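Description:
SHPK gRNA (BRDN0001146114) is a third-generation lentiviral CRISPR guide plasmid built on the lentiGuide-Puro backbone and designed to target the human SHPK gene (also known as CARKL or SHK), with the guide designed against the NM_013276.2 reference transcript. In bacteria it is maintained as a high-copy plasmid through a ColE1/pUC-type origin and selected with ampicillin via the β-lactamase gene. The backbone also carries an f1 origin, an SV40 origin and poly(A) signal, and remnants of lac and T7/T3 cloning elements.

The lentiviral transfer cassette starts with an RSV promoter fused to a truncated HIV-1 5' LTR, which makes genomic RNA production Tat-independent. This is followed by the Ψ packaging signal with a partial gag sequence, the Rev response element for Rev-dependent nuclear export, and a cPPT/CTS element. It ends in a ΔU3 self-inactivating 3' LTR. Within this unit, a human U6 RNA polymerase III promoter drives the SHPK-specific spacer joined to the Streptococcus pyogenes guide RNA scaffold. Separately, an EF-1α core promoter with its intron A expresses puromycin N-acetyltransferase, and a WPRE downstream enhances expression of that transcript, so transduced mammalian cells can be selected with puromycin.

The plasmid does not encode Cas9, so it is meant to be used together with a separate Cas9 lentivector or in cell lines that already express Cas9. It belongs to a set of guides associated with a human kinome gRNA library and an optimized sgRNA design effort, and it is suited to knocking out SHPK in human cells after viral packaging and transduction.
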