Features (pLannotate 1.2.2; 29 found; start..end, strand, type, name):
     14..80      +  CDS            small t antigen (fragment): SV40 (simian virus 40) small t antigen
    106..317     +  promoter       EF-1α core promoter: core promoter for human elongation factor EF-1α
    318..1256    +  intron         EF-1α intron A: intron upstream of the start codon of human EF-1α
   1278..1877    +  CDS            PuroR (fragment): puromycin N-acetyltransferase; pac from Streptomyces; confers resistance to puromycin
   1893..2481    +  misc_feature   WPRE: woodchuck hepatitis virus posttranscriptional regulatory element
   2532..2551    +  misc_feature   cPPT/CTS (fragment): central polypurine tract and central termination sequence of HIV-1
   2553..2786    +  LTR            3' LTR (ΔU3): self-inactivating 3' long terminal repeat (LTR) from HIV-1
   2864..2985    +  polyA_signal   SV40 poly(A) signal: SV40 polyadenylation signal
   3025..3160    +  rep_origin     SV40 ori: SV40 origin of replication
   3181..3199    -  promoter       T7 promoter: promoter for bacteriophage T7 RNA polymerase
   3207..3362    +  CDS            lacZα (fragment): LacZα fragment of β-galactosidase; lacZ fragment
   3367..3795    +  rep_origin     f1 ori (sequence partly withheld): f1 bacteriophage origin of replication; arrow indicates direction of (+) strand synthesis
   3848..3952    +  promoter       AmpR promoter: bla
   3953..4813    +  CDS            AmpR: β-lactamase; bla; confers resistance to ampicillin, carbenicillin, and related antibiotics
   4984..5572    +  rep_origin     ori: high-copy-number ColE1/pMB1/pBR322/pUC origin of replication
   5755..5847    +  CDS            lacI (fragment): lac repressor; lacI; The lac repressor binds to the lac operator to inhibit transcription in E. coli. This inhibition can be relieved by adding lactose or isopropyl-β-D-thiogalactopyranoside (IPTG).
   5860..5881    +  protein_bind   CAP binding site: CAP binding activates transcription in the presence of cAMP. E. coli catabolite activator protein
   5896..5926    +  promoter       lac promoter: promoter for the E. coli lac operon
   5934..5950    +  protein_bind   lac operator: The lac repressor binds to the lac operator to inhibit transcription in E. coli. This inhibition can be relieved by adding lactose or isopropyl-β-D-thiogalactopyranoside (IPTG). lac repressor encoded by lacI
   5995..6013    +  promoter       T3 promoter: promoter for bacteriophage T3 RNA polymerase
   6041..6267    +  promoter       RSV promoter: Rous sarcoma virus enhancer/promoter
   6268..6448    +  LTR            5' LTR (truncated): truncated 5' long terminal repeat (LTR) from HIV-1
   6495..6620    +  misc_feature   HIV-1 Ψ: packaging signal of human immunodeficiency virus type 1
   6604..6967    +  CDS            HIV-1 gag (fragment): gag protein from human immunodeficiency virus 1; gag
   7113..7346    +  misc_feature   RRE: The Rev response element (RRE) of HIV-1 allows for Rev-dependent mRNA export from the nucleus to the cytoplasm.
   7723..7749    +  CDS            Rev (fragment): human immunodeficiency virus 1 (HIV-1) Rev protein; rev; enhances nuclear export of unspliced and incompletely spliced viral mRNAs
   7753..7993    +  promoter       U6 promoter: RNA polymerase III promoter for human U6 snRNA
   8023..8098    +  misc_RNA       gRNA scaffold: guide RNA scaffold for the Streptococcus pyogenes CRISPR/Cas9 system
   8154..8271    +  misc_feature   cPPT/CTS: central polypurine tract and central termination sequence of HIV-1
>Addgene plasmid #77218 | SHPK gRNA (BRDN0001146114) | addgene full sequence | sequence record 187340 | Addgene Assembled Sequence
CCCGGGTGCAAAGATGGATAAAGTTTTAAACAGAGAGGAATCTTTGCAGCTAATGGACCTTCTAGGTCTT
GAAAGGAGTGGGAATTGGCTCCGGTGCCCGTCAGTGGGCAGAGCGCACATCGCCCACAGTCCCCGAGAAG
TTGGGGGGAGGGGTCGGCAATTGATCCGGTGCCTAGAGAAGGTGGCGCGGGGTAAACTGGGAAAGTGATG
TCGTGTACTGGCTCCGCCTTTTTCCCGAGGGTGGGGGAGAACCGTATATAAGTGCAGTAGTCGCCGTGAA
CGTTCTTTTTCGCAACGGGTTTGCCGCCAGAACACAGGTAAGTGCCGTGTGTGGTTCCCGCGGGCCTGGC
CTCTTTACGGGTTATGGCCCTTGCGTGCCTTGAATTACTTCCACCTGGCTGCAGTACGTGATTCTTGATC
CCGAGCTTCGGGTTGGAAGTGGGTGGGAGAGTTCGAGGCCTTGCGCTTAAGGAGCCCCTTCGCCTCGTGC
TTGAGTTGAGGCCTGGCCTGGGCGCTGGGGCCGCCGCGTGCGAATCTGGTGGCACCTTCGCGCCTGTCTC
GCTGCTTTCGATAAGTCTCTAGCCATTTAAAATTTTTGATGACCTGCTGCGACGCTTTTTTTCTGGCAAG
ATAGTCTTGTAAATGCGGGCCAAGATCTGCACACTGGTATTTCGGTTTTTGGGGCCGCGGGCGGCGACGG
GGCCCGTGCGTCCCAGCGCACATGTTCGGCGAGGCGGGGCCTGCGAGCGCGGCCACCGAGAATCGGACGG
GGGTAGTCTCAAGCTGGCCGGCCTGCTCTGGTGCCTGGCCTCGCGCCGCCGTGTATCGCCCCGCCCTGGG
CGGCAAGGCTGGCCCGGTCGGCACCAGTTGCGTGAGCGGAAAGATGGCCGCTTCCCGGCCCTGCTGCAGG
GAGCTCAAAATGGAGGACGCGGCGCTCGGGAGAGCGGGCGGGTGAGTCACCCACACAAAGGAAAAGGGCC
TTTCCGTCCTCAGCCGTCGCTTCATGTGACTCCACGGAGTACCGGGCGCCGTCCAGGCACCTCGATTAGT
TCTCGAGCTTTTGGAGTACGTCGTCTTTAGGTTGGGGGGAGGGGTTTTATGCGATGGAGTTTCCCCACAC
TGAGTGGGTGGAGACTGAAGTTAGGCCAGCTTGGCACTTGATGTAATTCTCCTTGGAATTTGCCCTTTTT
GAGTTTGGATCTTGGTTCATTCTCAAGCCTCAGACAGTGGTTCAAAGTTTTTTTCTTCCATTTCAGGTGT
CGTGACGTACGGCCACCATGACCGAGTACAAGCCCACGGTGCGCCTCGCCACCCGCGACGACGTCCCCAG
GGCCGTACGCACCCTCGCCGCCGCGTTCGCCGACTACCCCGCCACGCGCCACACCGTCGATCCGGACCGC
CACATCGAGCGGGTCACCGAGCTGCAAGAACTCTTCCTCACGCGCGTCGGGCTCGACATCGGCAAGGTGT
GGGTCGCGGACGACGGCGCCGCCGTGGCGGTCTGGACCACGCCGGAGAGCGTCGAAGCGGGGGCGGTGTT
CGCCGAGATCGGCCCGCGCATGGCCGAGTTGAGCGGTTCCCGGCTGGCCGCGCAGCAACAGATGGAAGGC
CTCCTGGCGCCGCACCGGCCCAAGGAGCCCGCGTGGTTCCTGGCCACCGTCGGAGTCTCGCCCGACCACC
AGGGCAAGGGTCTGGGCAGCGCCGTCGTGCTCCCCGGAGTGGAGGCGGCCGAGCGCGCCGGGGTGCCCGC
CTTCCTGGAGACCTCCGCGCCCCGCAACCTCCCCTTCTACGAGCGGCTCGGCTTCACCGTCACCGCCGAC
GTCGAGGTGCCCGAAGGACCGCGCACCTGGTGCATGACCCGCAAGCCCGGTGCCTGAACGCGTTAAGTCG
ACAATCAACCTCTGGATTACAAAATTTGTGAAAGATTGACTGGTATTCTTAACTATGTTGCTCCTTTTAC
GCTATGTGGATACGCTGCTTTAATGCCTTTGTATCATGCTATTGCTTCCCGTATGGCTTTCATTTTCTCC
TCCTTGTATAAATCCTGGTTGCTGTCTCTTTATGAGGAGTTGTGGCCCGTTGTCAGGCAACGTGGCGTGG
TGTGCACTGTGTTTGCTGACGCAACCCCCACTGGTTGGGGCATTGCCACCACCTGTCAGCTCCTTTCCGG
GACTTTCGCTTTCCCCCTCCCTATTGCCACGGCGGAACTCATCGCCGCCTGCCTTGCCCGCTGCTGGACA
GGGGCTCGGCTGTTGGGCACTGACAATTCCGTGGTGTTGTCGGGGAAATCATCGTCCTTTCCTTGGCTGC
TCGCCTGTGTTGCCACCTGGATTCTGCGCGGGACGTCCTTCTGCTACGTCCCTTCGGCCCTCAATCCAGC
GGACCTTCCTTCCCGCGGCCTGCTGCCGGCTCTGCGGCCTCTTCCGCGTCTTCGCCTTCGCCCTCAGACG
AGTCGGATCTCCCTTTGGGCCGCCTCCCCGCGTCGACTTTAAGACCAATGACTTACAAGGCAGCTGTAGA
TCTTAGCCACTTTTTAAAAGAAAAGGGGGGACTGGAAGGGCTAATTCACTCCCAACGAAGACAAGATCTG
CTTTTTGCTTGTACTGGGTCTCTCTGGTTAGACCAGATCTGAGCCTGGGAGCTCTCTGGCTAACTAGGGA
ACCCACTGCTTAAGCCTCAATAAAGCTTGCCTTGAGTGCTTCAAGTAGTGTGTGCCCGTCTGTTGTGTGA
CTCTGGTAACTAGAGATCCCTCAGACCCTTTTAGTCAGTGTGGAAAATCTCTAGCAGTACGTATAGTAGT
TCATGTCATCTTATTATTCAGTATTTATAACTTGCAAAGAAATGAATATCAGAGAGTGAGAGGAACTTGT
TTATTGCAGCTTATAATGGTTACAAATAAAGCAATAGCATCACAAATTTCACAAATAAAGCATTTTTTTC
ACTGCATTCTAGTTGTGGTTTGTCCAAACTCATCAATGTATCTTATCATGTCTGGCTCTAGCTATCCCGC
CCCTAACTCCGCCCATCCCGCCCCTAACTCCGCCCAGTTCCGCCCATTCTCCGCCCCATGGCTGACTAAT
TTTTTTTATTTATGCAGAGGCCGAGGCCGCCTCGGCCTCTGAGCTATTCCAGAAGTAGTGAGGAGGCTTT
TTTGGAGGCCTAGGGACGTACCCAATTCGCCCTATAGTGAGTCGTATTACGCGCGCTCACTGGCCGTCGT
TTTACAACGTCGTGACTGGGAAAACCCTGGCGTTACCCAACTTAATCGCCTTGCAGCACATCCCCCTTTC
GCCAGCTGGCGTAATAGCGAAGAGGCCCGCACCGATCGCCCTTCCCAACAGTTGCGCAGCCTGAATGGCG
AATGGG
[124 nt withheld, positions 3367-3490]
C
[91 nt withheld, positions 3492-3582]
A
[49 nt withheld, positions 3584-3632]
CCTTTGACGTTGGAGTCCACGTTCTTT
[37 nt withheld, positions 3660-3696]
ACCCTATCTCGGTCTATTCTTTTGATTTATAAGGGATTTTGCCGATTTCGGCCTATTGGTTAAAAAATGA
GCTGATTTAACAAAAATTTAACGCGAATTTTAACAAAATATTAACGCTTACAATTTAGGTGGCACTTTTC
GGGGAAATGTGCGCGGAACCCCTATTTGTTTATTTTTCTAAATACATTCAAATATGTATCCGCTCATGAG
ACAATAACCCTGATAAATGCTTCAATAATATTGAAAAAGGAAGAGTATGAGTATTCAACATTTCCGTGTC
GCCCTTATTCCCTTTTTTGCGGCATTTTGCCTTCCTGTTTTTGCTCACCCAGAAACGCTGGTGAAAGTAA
AAGATGCTGAAGATCAGTTGGGTGCACGAGTGGGTTACATCGAACTGGATCTCAACAGCGGTAAGATCCT
TGAGAGTTTTCGCCCCGAAGAACGTTTTCCAATGATGAGCACTTTTAAAGTTCTGCTATGTGGCGCGGTA
TTATCCCGTATTGACGCCGGGCAAGAGCAACTCGGTCGCCGCATACACTATTCTCAGAATGACTTGGTTG
AGTACTCACCAGTCACAGAAAAGCATCTTACGGATGGCATGACAGTAAGAGAATTATGCAGTGCTGCCAT
AACCATGAGTGATAACACTGCGGCCAACTTACTTCTGACAACGATCGGAGGACCGAAGGAGCTAACCGCT
TTTTTGCACAACATGGGGGATCATGTAACTCGCCTTGATCGTTGGGAACCGGAGCTGAATGAAGCCATAC
CAAACGACGAGCGTGACACCACGATGCCTGTAGCAATGGCAACAACGTTGCGCAAACTATTAACTGGCGA
ACTACTTACTCTAGCTTCCCGGCAACAATTAATAGACTGGATGGAGGCGGATAAAGTTGCAGGACCACTT
CTGCGCTCGGCCCTTCCGGCTGGCTGGTTTATTGCTGATAAATCTGGAGCCGGTGAGCGTGGGTCTCGCG
GTATCATTGCAGCACTGGGGCCAGATGGTAAGCCCTCCCGTATCGTAGTTATCTACACGACGGGGAGTCA
GGCAACTATGGATGAACGAAATAGACAGATCGCTGAGATAGGTGCCTCACTGATTAAGCATTGGTAACTG
TCAGACCAAGTTTACTCATATATACTTTAGATTGATTTAAAACTTCATTTTTAATTTAAAAGGATCTAGG
TGAAGATCCTTTTTGATAATCTCATGACCAAAATCCCTTAACGTGAGTTTTCGTTCCACTGAGCGTCAGA
CCCCGTAGAAAAGATCAAAGGATCTTCTTGAGATCCTTTTTTTCTGCGCGTAATCTGCTGCTTGCAAACA
AAAAAACCACCGCTACCAGCGGTGGTTTGTTTGCCGGATCAAGAGCTACCAACTCTTTTTCCGAAGGTAA
CTGGCTTCAGCAGAGCGCAGATACCAAATACTGTTCTTCTAGTGTAGCCGTAGTTAGGCCACCACTTCAA
GAACTCTGTAGCACCGCCTACATACCTCGCTCTGCTAATCCTGTTACCAGTGGCTGCTGCCAGTGGCGAT
AAGTCGTGTCTTACCGGGTTGGACTCAAGACGATAGTTACCGGATAAGGCGCAGCGGTCGGGCTGAACGG
GGGGTTCGTGCACACAGCCCAGCTTGGAGCGAACGACCTACACCGAACTGAGATACCTACAGCGTGAGCT
ATGAGAAAGCGCCACGCTTCCCGAAGGGAGAAAGGCGGACAGGTATCCGGTAAGCGGCAGGGTCGGAACA
GGAGAGCGCACGAGGGAGCTTCCAGGGGGAAACGCCTGGTATCTTTATAGTCCTGTCGGGTTTCGCCACC
TCTGACTTGAGCGTCGATTTTTGTGATGCTCGTCAGGGGGGCGGAGCCTATGGAAAAACGCCAGCAACGC
GGCCTTTTTACGGTTCCTGGCCTTTTGCTGGCCTTTTGCTCACATGTTCTTTCCTGCGTTATCCCCTGAT
TCTGTGGATAACCGTATTACCGCCTTTGAGTGAGCTGATACCGCTCGCCGCAGCCGAACGACCGAGCGCA
GCGAGTCAGTGAGCGAGGAAGCGGAAGAGCGCCCAATACGCAAACCGCCTCTCCCCGCGCGTTGGCCGAT
TCATTAATGCAGCTGGCACGACAGGTTTCCCGACTGGAAAGCGGGCAGTGAGCGCAACGCAATTAATGTG
AGTTAGCTCACTCATTAGGCACCCCAGGCTTTACACTTTATGCTTCCGGCTCGTATGTTGTGTGGAATTG
TGAGCGGATAACAATTTCACACAGGAAACAGCTATGACCATGATTACGCCAAGCGCGCAATTAACCCTCA
CTAAAGGGAACAAAAGCTGGAGCTGCAAGCTTAATGTAGTCTTATGCAATACTCTTGTAGTCTTGCAACA
TGGTAACGATGAGTTAGCAACATGCCTTACAAGGAGAGAAAAAGCACCGTGCATGCCGATTGGTGGAAGT
AAGGTGGTACGATCGTGCCTTATTAGGAAGGCAACAGACGGGTCTGACATGGATTGGACGAACCACTGAA
TTGCCGCATTGCAGAGATATTGTATTTAAGTGCCTAGCTCGATACATAAACGGGTCTCTCTGGTTAGACC
AGATCTGAGCCTGGGAGCTCTCTGGCTAACTAGGGAACCCACTGCTTAAGCCTCAATAAAGCTTGCCTTG
AGTGCTTCAAGTAGTGTGTGCCCGTCTGTTGTGTGACTCTGGTAACTAGAGATCCCTCAGACCCTTTTAG
TCAGTGTGGAAAATCTCTAGCAGTGGCGCCCGAACAGGGACTTGAAAGCGAAAGGGAAACCAGAGGAGCT
CTCTCGACGCAGGACTCGGCTTGCTGAAGCGCGCACGGCAAGAGGCGAGGGGCGGCGACTGGTGAGTACG
CCAAAAATTTTGACTAGCGGAGGCTAGAAGGAGAGAGATGGGTGCGAGAGCGTCAGTATTAAGCGGGGGA
GAATTAGATCGCGATGGGAAAAAATTCGGTTAAGGCCAGGGGGAAAGAAAAAATATAAATTAAAACATAT
AGTATGGGCAAGCAGGGAGCTAGAACGATTCGCAGTTAATCCTGGCCTGTTAGAAACATCAGAAGGCTGT
AGACAAATACTGGGACAGCTACAACCATCCCTTCAGACAGGATCAGAAGAACTTAGATCATTATATAATA
CAGTAGCAACCCTCTATTGTGTGCATCAAAGGATAGAGATAAAAGACACCAAGGAAGCTTTAGACAAGAT
AGAGGAAGAGCAAAACAAAAGTAAGACCACCGCACAGCAAGCGGCCGCTGATCTTCAGACCTGGAGGAGG
AGATATGAGGGACAATTGGAGAAGTGAATTATATAAATATAAAGTAGTAAAAATTGAACCATTAGGAGTA
GCACCCACCAAGGCAAAGAGAAGAGTGGTGCAGAGAGAAAAAAGAGCAGTGGGAATAGGAGCTTTGTTCC
TTGGGTTCTTGGGAGCAGCAGGAAGCACTATGGGCGCAGCGTCAATGACGCTGACGGTACAGGCCAGACA
ATTATTGTCTGGTATAGTGCAGCAGCAGAACAATTTGCTGAGGGCTATTGAGGCGCAACAGCATCTGTTG
CAACTCACAGTCTGGGGCATCAAGCAGCTCCAGGCAAGAATCCTGGCTGTGGAAAGATACCTAAAGGATC
AACAGCTCCTGGGGATTTGGGGTTGCTCTGGAAAACTCATTTGCACCACTGCTGTGCCTTGGAATGCTAG
TTGGAGTAATAAATCTCTGGAACAGATTTGGAATCACACGACCTGGATGGAGTGGGACAGAGAAATTAAC
AATTACACAAGCTTAATACACTCCTTAATTGAAGAATCGCAAAACCAGCAAGAAAAGAATGAACAAGAAT
TATTGGAATTAGATAAATGGGCAAGTTTGTGGAATTGGTTTAACATAACAAATTGGCTGTGGTATATAAA
ATTATTCATAATGATAGTAGGAGGCTTGGTAGGTTTAAGAATAGTTTTTGCTGTACTTTCTATAGTGAAT
AGAGTTAGGCAGGGATATTCACCATTATCGTTTCAGACCCACCTCCCAACCCCGAGGGGACCCAGAGAGG
GCCTATTTCCCATGATTCCTTCATATTTGCATATACGATACAAGGCTGTTAGAGAGATAATTAGAATTAA
TTTGACTGTAAACACAAAGATATTAGTACAAAATACGTGACGTAGAAAGTAATAATTTCTTGGGTAGTTT
GCAGTTTTAAAATTATGTTTTAAAATGGACTATCATATGCTTACCGTAACTTGAAAGTATTTCGATTTCT
TGGCTTTATATATCTTGTGGAAAGGACGAAACACCGAGAGGCCTGTAAATCACCCAGTTTTAGAGCTAGA
AATAGCAAGTTAAAATAAGGCTAGTCCGTTATCAACTTGAAAAAGTGGCACCGAGTCGGTGCTTTTTTAA
GCTTGGCGTAACTAGATCTTGAGACAAATGGCAGTATTCATCCACAATTTTAAAAGAAAAGGGGGGATTG
GGGGGTACAGTGCAGGGGAAAGAATAGTAGACATAATAGCAACAGACATACAAACTAAAGAATTACAAAA
ACAAATTACAAAAATTCAAAATTTTCGGGTTTATTACAGGGACAGCAGAGATCCACTTTGGCGCCGGCTC
GAGGGGG
