>Addgene plasmid #77218 | SHPK gRNA (BRDN0001146114) | depositor partial sequence | sequence record 144678 | Target Sequence
AGAGGCCTGTAAATCACCCA
