>Addgene plasmid #77218 | SHPK gRNA (BRDN0001146114) | addgene partial sequence | sequence record 187339 | hU6-F
TAGAAAGTAATAATTTCTTGGGTAGTTTGCAGTTTTAAAATTATGTTTTAAAATGGACTATCATATGCTT
ACCGTAACTTGAAAGTATTTCGATTTCTTGGCTTTATATATCTTGTGGAAAGGACGAAACACCGAGAGGC
CTGTAAATCACCCAGTTTTAGAGCTAGAAATAGCAAGTTAAAATAAGGCTAGTCCGTTATCAACTTGAAA
AAGTGGCACCGAGTCGGTGCTTTTTTAAGCTTGGCGTAACTAGATCTTGAGACAAATGGCAGTATTCATC
CACAATTTTAAAAGAAAAGGGGGGATTGGGGGGTACAGTGCAGGGGAAAGAATAGTAGACATAATAGCAA
CAGACATACAAACTAAAGAATTACAAAAACAAATTACAAAAATTCAAAATTTTCGGGTTTATTACAGGGA
CAGCAGAGATCCACTTTGGCGCCGGCTCGAGGGGGCCCGGGTGCAAAGATGGATAAAGTTTTAAACAGAG
AGGAATCTTTGCAGCTAATGGACCTTCTAGGTCTTGAAAGGAGTGGGAATTGGCTCCGGTGCCCGTCAGT
GGGCAGAGCG
